Addgene plasmid #240408: pETDuet-solo-NHis6-NocO-E283A
Purpose: expresses N-His tagged NocO E283A (diiron halogenase variant) from Nodularia sp. 06071 (mutation numbering based on amino acid position in native sequence), created from mutagenesis of WT plasmid
Depositing lab: Emily Balskus. Depositing organization: Harvard University. Publication: Biochemical Studies of a Cyanobacterial Halogenase Support the Involvement of a Dimetal Cofactor. Wang ML, Glasser NR, Nair MA, Krebs C, Martin Bollinger J Jr, Balskus EP. Biochemistry. 2025 May 20;64(10):2173-2180. doi: 10.1021/acs.biochem.4c00720. Epub 2025 Apr 29. PubMed 40300765.
Backbone
  Vector backbone: pETDuet
  Total vector size (bp): 6434
  Vector type: Bacterial Expression
Growth in bacteria
  Bacterial resistance: Ampicillin, 100 μg/mL
  Growth temperature: 37°C
  Growth strain: DH5alpha
  Copy number: Unknown
Gene/Insert
  Gene/Insert name: nocO (alt names: NodcylC; clyC)
  Species: Nodularia sp. 06071
  Insert size (bp): 1299
  Mutation: M1 of native sequence not included in insert, Glutamate 283 of native sequence changed to Alanine
  GenBank ID: MW071172
  Promoter: T7
  Tag / fusion protein: His (N terminal on backbone)
  Cloning method: Other
  Sequencing primers: 5′ ATTACTAGCAGTAATACTTCACC
Terms and licenses: Academic/Nonprofit Terms; Industry Terms: Not Available to Industry
How to cite: pETDuet-solo-NHis6-NocO-E283A was a gift from Emily Balskus (Addgene plasmid # 240408 ; http://n2t.net/addgene:240408 ; RRID:Addgene_240408)
