[The description below was written by a language model from this plasmid's Addgene catalogue record and pLannotate feature annotations shown in this document.]
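Description:
pETDuet-solo-NHis6-NocO-E283A is a bacterial expression plasmid of about 6.4 kb built on the pETDuet backbone. It produces an N-terminally His-tagged variant of NocO (also recorded as NodcylC or clyC), a diiron halogenase from the cyanobacterium Nodularia sp. 06071. The roughly 1.3 kb insert omits the native initiator methionine because translation begins in the backbone-encoded His tag. It carries a glutamate-to-alanine substitution at position 283, numbered according to the native protein. The plasmid was made by mutagenesis of the corresponding wild-type NocO construct.

Expression follows the standard pET arrangement. A T7 promoter (spanning the sequence origin in the annotated record) is followed directly by a lac operator and the T7 gene 10 ribosome binding site, and a T7 terminator lies downstream of the coding region. The feature table does not annotate the NocO open reading frame or the His tag, but the unannotated span between the RBS and the terminator region matches the stated insert size. Only one T7 promoter/terminator unit is detected, which fits the "solo" in the name and suggests that a single expression cassette of the Duet vector is present. A plasmid-borne lacI gene with its own promoter supplies repressor, so transcription stays low until induction with IPTG in a host that provides T7 RNA polymerase.

The plasmid replicates from a ColE1/pBR322-type origin accompanied by the bom site and rop gene, and it is selected with ampicillin through the β-lactamase gene. An f1 origin and short, nonfunctional tetracycline-resistance fragments are backbone remnants. The associated publication title concerns biochemical evidence for a dimetal cofactor in this halogenase. The variant is therefore presumably used to produce purified protein for comparison with the wild-type enzyme, although the record does not state the specific role of residue E283.
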