Features (pLannotate 1.2.2; 17 found; start..end, strand, type, name):
      3..27      +  protein_bind   lac operator: The lac repressor binds to the lac operator to inhibit transcription in E. coli. This inhibition can be relieved by adding lactose or isopropyl-β-D-thiogalactopyranoside (IPTG). lac repressor encoded by lacI
     42..64      +  RBS            RBS: efficient ribosome binding site from bacteriophage T7 gene 10 (Olins and Rangwala, 1989)
   1451..1468    +  CDS            SET1 (fragment): solubility-enhancement tag derived from T7 phage gene 10B
   1476..1523    +  terminator     T7 terminator: transcription terminator for bacteriophage T7 RNA polymerase
   1560..2015    +  rep_origin     f1 ori (sequence partly withheld): f1 bacteriophage origin of replication; arrow indicates direction of (+) strand synthesis
   2130..2990    -  CDS            AmpR: β-lactamase; bla; confers resistance to ampicillin, carbenicillin, and related antibiotics
   2991..3083    -  promoter       AmpR promoter: bla
   3164..3752    +  rep_origin     ori: high-copy-number ColE1/pMB1/pBR322/pUC origin of replication
   3938..4077    -  misc_feature   bom: basis of mobility region from pBR322
   4179..4370    -  CDS            rop: Rop protein, which maintains plasmids at low copy number; rop
   4387..4767    +  CDS            YPB1_ECOLX: Protein predicted: Swiss-Prot protein existence level 4. From Escherichia coli.
   4829..4893    -  CDS            TcR (fragment): tetracycline efflux protein; tet; confers resistance to tetracycline
   4908..4929    -  protein_bind   CAP binding site: CAP binding activates transcription in the presence of cAMP. E. coli catabolite activator protein
   4942..6024    -  CDS            lacI: lac repressor; lacI; The lac repressor binds to the lac operator to inhibit transcription in E. coli. This inhibition can be relieved by adding lactose or isopropyl-β-D-thiogalactopyranoside (IPTG).
   6025..6102    -  promoter       lacI promoter: lacI
   6110..6389    -  CDS            TcR (fragment): tetracycline efflux protein; tet; confers resistance to tetracycline
   6415..2       +  promoter       T7 promoter (across the origin): promoter for bacteriophage T7 RNA polymerase
>Addgene plasmid #240408 | pETDuet-solo-NHis6-NocO-E283A | addgene full sequence | sequence record 478118 | Addgene NGS Result
GGGGAATTGTGAGCGGATAACAATTCCCCTCTAGAAATAATTTTGTTTAACTTTAAGAAGGAGATATACC
ATGGGCAGCAGCCATCACCATCATCACCACGGCAGCATTACTAGCAGTAATACTTCACCAATATCTCAAA
TTAATAAAGTTATCCCTCTCTTGGAAAAGAACTATGGAAATAACCTTGACTCAGACTACACTGAAAAAAT
CCAAGAACTAGATAGAAACTTTAACTATAGTGCCAACAGTAATGTTTTTTGGAGTGAACCAGAACACTCT
ATCCTTTATGGCACACCACTTTATGAACAAGCTTCTCTATCTCAAAAATTAGCACTCAATCACCTGCATT
GGGTATTGTTTTACAAGAGAGTTGCTGACAGTGAAACTGAGCTAATTCATTACAACACTATCACAGCAGA
TTGTCTCATGGCTGCAAATAGTGATCATAAAATGCTGGTGGAACTGTTAGCTCATGAAACTTACCAAGAA
CGTCAACATATTCATGCTTTTTCTCAAATAAATTATAAAACTACTAAAGCTTTACTAGGTAAAAAAGCTC
TAGTGAATCCCGTTTCTGATGAGACTACTGTACGGGAGCAGAAAAAGGATATATCTGCCAATTATATATC
CACTGCTGCCAACTTGCTCGCAATGATGCTCCCAGGTAAAAAGCAATCTCATGCCGATTCTGATAAATAT
TTGTCATTTCCTACCAACGGATTTTTTAATGGATTTTCAGGAAAATCAGATATATCAAGAAAACAGTTCT
TTTCAGATAATTGGAGAAGTTATCCATTCTTGGCTGCTAATTTTTATGCTGTGCGCTACATGGCTAATCT
ACTATTGAAAAACCATGAATTTGGTATACATTGCTACTTCAAAAAAATGCATAAAAATAATGAATTTATA
GCGAGTCCAACAGCTATATCTCACTATCATTTTTTAGATGCGGCTTTTCATACAACCACTTCTCTATTTC
TTGGTCGAGACTTTCATAAATATTTACCAAAGCCATCAAGATATGAAAAATGGATTGCCAACTTAGCTAT
CTTACAGGCACAGCACGAAAACCTCAATGCTATTTCTGGAATATCTACCAACCGCTTTTTGAGTGATGGT
GATGTGATAATTTTTCTGATGAAACTCTTGCAGAGTCCTGTATTTGATATGTCGGCTCAGGAAGCAATTC
AGTGGATTGAAAAGTGCCTATGTTATGAGCATGAAGGATTTCATGTCAACCTGAAGGTACATAATAAACT
GTTATCAGAATTACGTAAGTTTGCATATCAACTAGACTACTTGTGGCCTGTAAATAAGGAAATGCGTGTA
ATGGCTTCAGGAGGTTCAATTAAGAAAGCGATCAAAAATAATATCAAAGCCTTTAATCAGTTTTCTATAG
CAATTTAATAAGCACATGGACTCGTCTACTAGCGCAGCTTAATTAACCTAGGCTGCTGCCACCGCTGAGC
AATAACTAGCATAACCCATTGGGGCCTCTAAACGGGTCTTGAGGGGTTTTTTGCTGAAAGGAGGAACTAT
ATCCGGATTGGCGAATGGG
[124 nt withheld, positions 1560-1683]
C
[91 nt withheld, positions 1685-1775]
A
[49 nt withheld, positions 1777-1825]
CCTTTGACGTTGGAGTCCACGTTATTT
[37 nt withheld, positions 1853-1889]
ACCCTATCTCGGTCTATTCTTTTGATTTATAAGGGATTTTGCCGATTTCGGCCTATTGGTTAAAAAATGA
GCTGATTTAACAAAAATTTAACGCGAATTTTAACAAAATATTAACGTTTACAATTTCTGGCGGCACGATG
GCATGAGATTATCAAAAAGGATCTTCACCTAGATCCTTTTAAATTAAAAATGAAGTTTTAAATCAATCTA
AAGTATATATGAGTAAACTTGGTCTGACAGTTACCAATGCTTAATCAGTGAGGCACCTATCTCAGCGATC
TGTCTATTTCGTTCATCCATAGTTGCCTGACTCCCCGTCGTGTAGATAACTACGATACGGGAGGGCTTAC
CATCTGGCCCCAGTGCTGCAATGATACCGCGAGACCCACGCTCACCGGCTCCAGATTTATCAGCAATAAA
CCAGCCAGCCGGAAGGGCCGAGCGCAGAAGTGGTCCTGCAACTTTATCCGCCTCCATCCAGTCTATTAAT
TGTTGCCGGGAAGCTAGAGTAAGTAGTTCGCCAGTTAATAGTTTGCGCAACGTTGTTGCCATTGCTACAG
GCATCGTGGTGTCACGCTCGTCGTTTGGTATGGCTTCATTCAGCTCCGGTTCCCAACGATCAAGGCGAGT
TACATGATCCCCCATGTTGTGCAAAAAAGCGGTTAGCTCCTTCGGTCCTCCGATCGTTGTCAGAAGTAAG
TTGGCCGCAGTGTTATCACTCATGGTTATGGCAGCACTGCATAATTCTCTTACTGTCATGCCATCCGTAA
GATGCTTTTCTGTGACTGGTGAGTACTCAACCAAGTCATTCTGAGAATAGTGTATGCGGCGACCGAGTTG
CTCTTGCCCGGCGTCAATACGGGATAATACCGCGCCACATAGCAGAACTTTAAAAGTGCTCATCATTGGA
AAACGTTCTTCGGGGCGAAAACTCTCAAGGATCTTACCGCTGTTGAGATCCAGTTCGATGTAACCCACTC
GTGCACCCAACTGATCTTCAGCATCTTTTACTTTCACCAGCGTTTCTGGGTGAGCAAAAACAGGAAGGCA
AAATGCCGCAAAAAAGGGAATAAGGGCGACACGGAAATGTTGAATACTCATACTCTTCATTTTTCAATCA
TGATTGAAGCATTTATCAGGGTTATTGTCTCATGAGCGGATACATATTTGAATGTATTTAGAAAAATAAA
CAAATAGGTCATGACCAAAATCCCTTAACGTGAGTTTTCGTTCCACTGAGCGTCAGACCCCGTAGAAAAG
ATCAAAGGATCTTCTTGAGATCCTTTTTTTCTGCGCGTAATCTGCTGCTTGCAAACAAAAAAACCACCGC
TACCAGCGGTGGTTTGTTTGCCGGATCAAGAGCTACCAACTCTTTTTCCGAAGGTAACTGGCTTCAGCAG
AGCGCAGATACCAAATACTGTCCTTCTAGTGTAGCCGTAGTTAGGCCACCACTTCAAGAACTCTGTAGCA
CCGCCTACATACCTCGCTCTGCTAATCCTGTTACCAGTGGCTGCTGCCAGTGGCGATAAGTCGTGTCTTA
CCGGGTTGGACTCAAGACGATAGTTACCGGATAAGGCGCAGCGGTCGGGCTGAACGGGGGGTTCGTGCAC
ACAGCCCAGCTTGGAGCGAACGACCTACACCGAACTGAGATACCTACAGCGTGAGCTATGAGAAAGCGCC
ACGCTTCCCGAAGGGAGAAAGGCGGACAGGTATCCGGTAAGCGGCAGGGTCGGAACAGGAGAGCGCACGA
GGGAGCTTCCAGGGGGAAACGCCTGGTATCTTTATAGTCCTGTCGGGTTTCGCCACCTCTGACTTGAGCG
TCGATTTTTGTGATGCTCGTCAGGGGGGCGGAGCCTATGGAAAAACGCCAGCAACGCGGCCTTTTTACGG
TTCCTGGCCTTTTGCTGGCCTTTTGCTCACATGTTCTTTCCTGCGTTATCCCCTGATTCTGTGGATAACC
GTATTACCGCCTTTGAGTGAGCTGATACCGCTCGCCGCAGCCGAACGACCGAGCGCAGCGAGTCAGTGAG
CGAGGAAGCGGAAGAGCGCCTGATGCGGTATTTTCTCCTTACGCATCTGTGCGGTATTTCACACCGCAAT
GGTGCACTCTCAGTACAATCTGCTCTGATGCCGCATAGTTAAGCCAGTATACACTCCGCTATCGCTACGT
GACTGGGTCATGGCTGCGCCCCGACACCCGCCAACACCCGCTGACGCGCCCTGACGGGCTTGTCTGCTCC
CGGCATCCGCTTACAGACAAGCTGTGACCGTCTCCGGGAGCTGCATGTGTCAGAGGTTTTCACCGTCATC
ACCGAAACGCGCGAGGCAGCTGCGGTAAAGCTCATCAGCGTGGTCGTGAAGCGATTCACAGATGTCTGCC
TGTTCATCCGCGTCCAGCTCGTTGAGTTTCTCCAGAAGCGTTAATGTCTGGCTTCTGATAAAGCGGGCCA
TGTTAAGGGCGGTTTTTTCCTGTTTGGTCACTGATGCCTCCGTGTAAGGGGGATTTCTGTTCATGGGGGT
AATGATACCGATGAAACGAGAGAGGATGCTCACGATACGGGTTACTGATGATGAACATGCCCGGTTACTG
GAACGTTGTGAGGGTAAACAACTGGCGGTATGGATGCGGCGGGACCAGAGAAAAATCACTCAGGGTCAAT
GCCAGCGCTTCGTTAATACAGATGTAGGTGTTCCACAGGGTAGCCAGCAGCATCCTGCGATGCAGATCCG
GAACATAATGGTGCAGGGCGCTGACTTCCGCGTTTCCAGACTTTACGAAACACGGAAACCGAAGACCATT
CATGTTGTTGCTCAGGTCGCAGACGTTTTGCAGCAGCAGTCGCTTCACGTTCGCTCGCGTATCGGTGATT
CATTCTGCTAACCAGTAAGGCAACCCCGCCAGCCTAGCCGGGTCCTCAACGACAGGAGCACGATCATGCT
AGTCATGCCCCGCGCCCACCGGAAGGAGCTGACTGGGTTGAAGGCTCTCAAGGGCATCGGTCGAGATCCC
GGTGCCTAATGAGTGAGCTAACTTACATTAATTGCGTTGCGCTCACTGCCCGCTTTCCAGTCGGGAAACC
TGTCGTGCCAGCTGCATTAATGAATCGGCCAACGCGCGGGGAGAGGCGGTTTGCGTATTGGGCGCCAGGG
TGGTTTTTCTTTTCACCAGTGAGACGGGCAACAGCTGATTGCCCTTCACCGCCTGGCCCTGAGAGAGTTG
CAGCAAGCGGTCCACGCTGGTTTGCCCCAGCAGGCGAAAATCCTGTTTGATGGTGGTTAACGGCGGGATA
TAACATGAGCTGTCTTCGGTATCGTCGTATCCCACTACCGAGATGTCCGCACCAACGCGCAGCCCGGACT
CGGTAATGGCGCGCATTGCGCCCAGCGCCATCTGATCGTTGGCAACCAGCATCGCAGTGGGAACGATGCC
CTCATTCAGCATTTGCATGGTTTGTTGAAAACCGGACATGGCACTCCAGTCGCCTTCCCGTTCCGCTATC
GGCTGAATTTGATTGCGAGTGAGATATTTATGCCAGCCAGCCAGACGCAGACGCGCCGAGACAGAACTTA
ATGGGCCCGCTAACAGCGCGATTTGCTGGTGACCCAATGCGACCAGATGCTCCACGCCCAGTCGCGTACC
GTCTTCATGGGAGAAAATAATACTGTTGATGGGTGTCTGGTCAGAGACATCAAGAAATAACGCCGGAACA
TTAGTGCAGGCAGCTTCCACAGCAATGGCATCCTGGTCATCCAGCGGATAGTTAATGATCAGCCCACTGA
CGCGTTGCGCGAGAAGATTGTGCACCGCCGCTTTACAGGCTTCGACGCCGCTTCGTTCTACCATCGACAC
CACCACGCTGGCACCAAGTTGATCGGCGCGAGATTTAATCGCCGCGACAATTTGCGACGGCGCGTGCAGG
GCCAGACTGGAGGTGGCAACGCCAATCAGCAACGACTGTTTGCCCGCCAGTTGTTGTGCCACGCGGTTGG
GAATGTAATTCAGCTCCGCCATCGCCGCTTCCACTTTTTCCCGCGTTTTCGCAGAAACGTGGCTGGCCTG
GTTCACCACGCGGGAAACGGTCTGATAAGAGACACCGGCATACTCTGCGACATCGTATAACGTTACTGGT
TTCACATTCACCACCCTGAATTGACTCTCTTCCGGGCGCTATCATGCCATACCGCGAAAGGTTTTGCGCC
ATTCGATGGTGTCCGGGATCTCGACGCTCTCCCTTATGCGACTCCTGCATTAGGAAGCAGCCCAGTAGTA
GGTTGAGGCCGTTGAGCACCGCCGCCGCAAGGAATGGTGCATGCAAGGAGATGGCGCCCAACAGTCCCCC
GGCCACGGGGCCTGCCACCATACCCACGCCGAAACAAGCGCTCATGAGCCCGAAGTGGCGAGCCCGATCT
TCCCCATCGGTGATGTCGGCGATATAGGCGCCAGCAACCGCACCTGTGGCGCCGGTGATGCCGGCCACGA
TGCGTCCGGCGTAGAGGATCGAGATCGATCTCGATCCAGCGAAATTAATACGACTCACTATA
